LOCUS       Exported 3507 bp ds-DNA circular SYN 13-MAY-2021
DEFINITION  synthetic circular DNA
ACCESSION   .
VERSION     .
KEYWORDS    pUT1771-HQ858785
SOURCE      synthetic DNA construct
  ORGANISM  synthetic DNA construct
REFERENCE   1 (bases 1 to 3507)
  TITLE     Maize TF ORFeome collection
REFERENCE   2 (bases 1 to 3507)
  AUTHORS   .
  TITLE     Direct Submission
  JOURNAL   Exported May 13, 2021 from SnapGene Server 1.1.58
            http://www.snapgene.com
FEATURES             Location/Qualifiers
     source          1..3507
                     /organism="synthetic DNA construct"
                     /mol_type="other DNA"
     protein_bind    1..100
                     /gene="mutant version of attL"
                     /label=attL1
                     /bound_moiety="LR Clonase(TM)"
                     /note="recombination site for the Gateway(R) LR reaction"
     RBS             112..132
                     /note="efficient ribosome binding site from bacteriophage
                     T7 gene 10 (Olins and Rangwala, 1989)"
     protein_bind    complement(1064..1163)
                     /gene="mutant version of attL"
                     /label=attL2
                     /bound_moiety="LR Clonase(TM)"
                     /note="recombination site for the Gateway(R) LR reaction"
     primer_bind     complement(1180..1199)
                     /label=T7
                     /note="T7 promoter, forward primer"
     promoter        complement(1181..1199)
                     /label=T7 promoter
                     /note="promoter for bacteriophage T7 RNA polymerase"
     primer_bind     complement(1204..1220)
                     /label=M13 rev
                     /note="common sequencing primer, one of multiple similar
                     variants"
     primer_bind     complement(1204..1220)
                     /label=M13 Reverse
                     /note="In lacZ gene. Also called M13-rev"
     primer_bind     complement(1322..1341)
                     /label=pENTR-R
                     /note="pENTR vectors, reverse primer"
     CDS             1333..2142
                     /codon_start=1
                     /gene="aph(3')-Ia"
                     /product="aminoglycoside phosphotransferase"
                     /label=KanR
                     /note="confers resistance to kanamycin in bacteria or G418
                     (Geneticin(R)) in eukaryotes"
                     /translation="MSHIQRETSRPRLNSNMDADLYGYKWARDNVGQSGATIYRLYGKP
                     DAPELFLKHGKGSVANDVTDEMVRLNWLTEFMPLPTIKHFIRTPDDAWLLTTAIPGKTA
                     FQVLEEYPDSGENIVDALAVFLRRLHSIPVCNCPFNSDRVFRLAQAQSRMNNGLVDASD
                     FDDERNGWPVEQVWKEMHKLLPFSPDSVVTHGDFSLDNLIFDEGKLIGCIDVGRVGIAD
                     RYQDLAILWNCLGEFSPSLQKRLFQKYGIDNPDMNKLQFHLMLDEFF"
     primer_bind     complement(1400..1419)
                     /label=Kan-R
                     /note="Kanamycin resistance gene, reverse primer"
     rep_origin      2289..2877
                     /direction=RIGHT
                     /label=ori
                     /note="high-copy-number ColE1/pMB1/pBR322/pUC origin of
                     replication"
     primer_bind     2778..2797
                     /label=pBR322ori-F
                     /note="pBR322 origin, forward primer"
     primer_bind     3031..3048
                     /label=L4440
                     /note="L4440 vector, forward primer"
     terminator      3207..3234
                     /label=rrnB T2 terminator
                     /note="transcription terminator T2 from the E. coli rrnB
                     gene"
     terminator      3326..3412
                     /gene="Escherichia coli rrnB"
                     /label=rrnB T1 terminator
                     /note="transcription terminator T1 from the E. coli rrnB
                     gene"
     primer_bind     3461..3483
                     /label=M13/pUC Forward
                     /note="In lacZ gene"
     primer_bind     3475..3492
                     /label=M13 Forward
                     /note="In lacZ gene. Also called M13-F20 or M13 (-21)
                     Forward"
     primer_bind     3476..3492
                     /label=M13 fwd
                     /note="common sequencing primer, one of multiple similar
                     variants"
ORIGIN
        1 caaataatga ttttattttg actgatagtg acctgttcgt tgcaacaaat tgatgagcaa
       61 tgctttttta taatgccaac tttgtacaaa aaagcaggct ccgcggccgc cttgtttaac
      121 tttaagaagg agcccttcac catgacggag ctgtggatgg aggtgctgcc gccgccctac
      181 ttcgcggggc aggcggcggg cgggtggttc ctgccggacc ggcgggccgg gcccggggcg
      241 tggacgctgg aggagaacaa gatgttcgag cgcgcgctgg cgagggtcga ctgggacgcg
      301 ccggaccggt gggagcgggt ggccgcgttg ctgcccggca ggacggcgtc cgacgtcgcg
      361 gcccactacg acgacctgga gtgcgatgtc ggctgcatcg aggcaggctt cgtgcccttc
      421 ccctgctacg gcagcggcgg cggcgcgtcg cagtccgccg ggttcacgtt cgactgggac
      481 gccggcgggc tgggctttaa gcgctcctgc tacgtggtcg gcggcggcaa gcgcgagcgc
      541 gggccggacc aggagcgcaa gaagggcgtc ccctggacgg aggaagagca caagcagttc
      601 ttgatgggcc tgaagaagta cgggcgaggg gactggagga acatctcgcg caacttcgtg
      661 acgagccgga cgccgacgca ggtggccagc cacgcgcaga agtacttcat ccgcctcaac
      721 tccggcggca aggacaagcg ccgctccagc atccacgaca tcaccaccgt caacctcccc
      781 gacgacgacg cgggcggcac cgcctccgcc tcgccgccct ccgtgctcac ctccgcctcc
      841 gcgccctcgt ccaccggcgg cggcggcccg gtcgtctccg agcagttcgg cgtgctcgtc
      901 gacagcaagc ccccggcgcc gcaccaccac ttcgtgccgc acccgtacgg caacgtgaag
      961 ctcgagcccg tcagttccca ccacggcggg ttcctggacg actctgtcct gatgcagatg
     1021 cactgcgggc agctgcagcc tctcggaaag ggtgggcgcg ccgacccagc tttcttgtac
     1081 aaagttggca ttataagaaa gcattgctta tcaatttgtt gcaacgaaca ggtcactatc
     1141 agtcaaaata aaatcattat ttgccatcca gctgatatcc cctatagtga gtcgtattac
     1201 atggtcatag ctgtttcctg gcagctctgg cccgtgtctc aaaatctctg atgttacatt
     1261 gcacaagata aaaatatatc atcatgaaca ataaaactgt ctgcttacat aaacagtaat
     1321 acaaggggtg ttatgagcca tattcaacgg gaaacgtcga ggccgcgatt aaattccaac
     1381 atggatgctg atttatatgg gtataaatgg gctcgcgata atgtcgggca atcaggtgcg
     1441 acaatctatc gcttgtatgg gaagcccgat gcgccagagt tgtttctgaa acatggcaaa
     1501 ggtagcgttg ccaatgatgt tacagatgag atggtcagac taaactggct gacggaattt
     1561 atgcctcttc cgaccatcaa gcattttatc cgtactcctg atgatgcatg gttactcacc
     1621 actgcgatcc ccggaaaaac agcattccag gtattagaag aatatcctga ttcaggtgaa
     1681 aatattgttg atgcgctggc agtgttcctg cgccggttgc attcgattcc tgtttgtaat
     1741 tgtcctttta acagcgatcg cgtatttcgt ctcgctcagg cgcaatcacg aatgaataac
     1801 ggtttggttg atgcgagtga ttttgatgac gagcgtaatg gctggcctgt tgaacaagtc
     1861 tggaaagaaa tgcataaact tttgccattc tcaccggatt cagtcgtcac tcatggtgat
     1921 ttctcacttg ataaccttat ttttgacgag gggaaattaa taggttgtat tgatgttgga
     1981 cgagtcggaa tcgcagaccg ataccaggat cttgccatcc tatggaactg cctcggtgag
     2041 ttttctcctt cattacagaa acggcttttt caaaaatatg gtattgataa tcctgatatg
     2101 aataaattgc agtttcattt gatgctcgat gagtttttct aatcagaatt ggttaattgg
     2161 ttgtaacact ggcagagcat tacgctgact tgacgggacg gcgcaagctc atgaccaaaa
     2221 tcccttaacg tgagttacgc gtcgttccac tgagcgtcag accccgtaga aaagatcaaa
     2281 ggatcttctt gagatccttt ttttctgcgc gtaatctgct gcttgcaaac aaaaaaacca
     2341 ccgctaccag cggtggtttg tttgccggat caagagctac caactctttt tccgaaggta
     2401 actggcttca gcagagcgca gataccaaat actgtccttc tagtgtagcc gtagttaggc
     2461 caccacttca agaactctgt agcaccgcct acatacctcg ctctgctaat cctgttacca
     2521 gtggctgctg ccagtggcga taagtcgtgt cttaccgggt tggactcaag acgatagtta
     2581 ccggataagg cgcagcggtc gggctgaacg gggggttcgt gcacacagcc cagcttggag
     2641 cgaacgacct acaccgaact gagataccta cagcgtgagc attgagaaag cgccacgctt
     2701 cccgaaggga gaaaggcgga caggtatccg gtaagcggca gggtcggaac aggagagcgc
     2761 acgagggagc ttccaggggg aaacgcctgg tatctttata gtcctgtcgg gtttcgccac
     2821 ctctgacttg agcgtcgatt tttgtgatgc tcgtcagggg ggcggagcct atggaaaaac
     2881 gccagcaacg cggccttttt acggttcctg gccttttgct ggccttttgc tcacatgttc
     2941 tttcctgcgt tatcccctga ttctgtggat aaccgtatta ccgcctttga gtgagctgat
     3001 accgctcgcc gcagccgaac gaccgagcgc agcgagtcag tgagcgagga agcggaagag
     3061 cgcccaatac gcaaaccgcc tctccccgcg cgttggccga ttcattaatg cagctggcac
     3121 gacaggtttc ccgactggaa agcgggcagt gagcgcaacg caattaatac gcgtaccgct
     3181 agccaggaag agtttgtaga aacgcaaaaa ggccatccgt caggatggcc ttctgcttag
     3241 tttgatgcct ggcagtttat ggcgggcgtc ctgcccgcca ccctccgggc cgttgcttca
     3301 caacgttcaa atccgctccc ggcggatttg tcctactcag gagagcgttc accgacaaac
     3361 aacagataaa acgaaaggcc cagtcttccg actgagcctt tcgttttatt tgatgcctgg
     3421 cagttcccta ctctcgcgtt aacgctagca tggatgtttt cccagtcacg acgttgtaaa
     3481 acgacggcca gtcttaagct cgggccc
//
