[The description below was written by a language model from this plasmid's Addgene catalogue record and the feature table of its GenBank file.]
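Description:
pUT1771-HQ858785 is a Gateway entry clone built in the Invitrogen pENTR/SD backbone and belongs to the Maize TFome collection of transcription factor open reading frames. It carries a 906 bp coding sequence for a Zea mays MYB-family transcription factor. The sequence was PCR-amplified from a full-length cDNA template and cloned with its native stop codon retained, so the ORF suits native or N-terminally tagged expression rather than C-terminal fusions. The whole plasmid is 3507 bp, consistent with the 2601 bp backbone plus the insert. It is propagated in E. coli under kanamycin selection from the aph(3')-Ia gene. Replication relies on a ColE1/pUC-type origin, which the feature table annotates as high copy, whereas the catalogue entry lists the plasmid as low copy.

The feature table does not annotate the ORF itself, but the gap between attL1 and attL2 matches its expected position. These attL sites let LR Clonase transfer the ORF in a defined orientation into any attR-containing destination vector. Just downstream of attL1 lies the bacteriophage T7 gene 10 ribosome binding site, the "SD" feature of this backbone, which travels with the insert and supports translation in bacterial expression destinations. The rrnB T1 and T2 terminators sit upstream of the cassette and shield it from read-through transcription from the backbone. A T7 promoter lies beyond attL2, oriented back toward the insert, and M13 forward and reverse primer sites flank the cassette for sequence verification. As an entry vector it has no promoter positioned to express the gene. It serves as a shuttle source for moving this maize MYB ORF into expression vectors for functional genomics work.
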