Addgene plasmid #27867: pUT1771-HQ858785
Depositing lab: John Gray & Erich Grotewold. Depositing organization: University of Toledo. Publication: The Maize TFome--development of a transcription factor open reading frame collection for functional genomics. Burdo B, Gray J, Goetting-Minesky MP, Wittler B, Hunt M, Li T, Velliquette D, Thomas J, Gentzel I, dos Santos Brito M, Mejia-Guerra MK, Connolly LN, Qaisi D, Li W, Casas MI, Doseff AI, Grotewold E. Plant J. 2014 Oct;80(2):356-66. doi: 10.1111/tpj.12623. Epub 2014 Aug 26. PubMed 25053252.
Backbone
  Vector backbone: pENTR/SD
  Backbone manufacturer: Invitrogen
  Backbone size w/o insert (bp): 2601
  Vector type: Entry vector
Growth in bacteria
  Bacterial resistance: Kanamycin, 50 μg/mL
  Growth temperature: 37°C
  Growth strain: DH5alpha
  Growth instructions: E. coli TOP10
  Copy number: Low Copy
Gene/Insert
  Gene/Insert name: MYB transcription factor from DV027932
  Species: Zea mays
  Insert size (bp): 906
  GenBank ID: HQ858785
  Cloning method: Restriction Enzyme
  Sequencing primers: 5′ M13 For; 3′ M13 Rev
Terms and licenses: Academic/Nonprofit Terms; Industry Terms: Not Available to Industry
Depositor comments: This CDS was amplified using PCR from a full length cDNA template from the Maize Full-length cDNA Project (www.maizecdna.org) and the PCR product included the stop codon. The PCR product was cloned into a Gateway pENTR/SD vector. Further information on this gene may be obtained at www.grassius.org using the GenBank number. (The second half of the plasmid name is the GenBank Number for the sequence of the insert)
How to cite: pUT1771-HQ858785 was a gift from John Gray & Erich Grotewold (Addgene plasmid # 27867 ; http://n2t.net/addgene:27867 ; RRID:Addgene_27867)
