>Addgene plasmid #27867 | pUT1771-HQ858785 | addgene partial sequence | sequence record 34157 | 27867 with M13pUC-fwd
ATGATTTTATTTTGACTGATAGTGACCTGTTCGTTGCAACAAATTGATGAGCAATGCTTTTTTATAATGC
CAACTTTGTACAAAAAAGCAGGCTCCGCGGCCGCCTTGTTTAACTTTAAGAAGGAGCCCTTCACCATGAC
GGAGCTGTGGATGGAGGTGCTGCCGCCGCCCTACTTCGCGGGGCAGGCGGCGGGCGGGTGGTTCCTGCCG
GACCGGCGGGCCGGGCCCGGGGCGTGGACGCTGGAGGAGAACAAGATGTTCGAGCGCGCGCTGGCGAGGG
TCGACTGGGACGCGCCGGACCGGTGGGAGCGGGTGGCCGCGTTGCTGCCCGGCAGGACGGCGTCCGACGT
CGCGGCCCACTACGACGACCTGGAGTGCGATGTCGGCTGCATCGAGGCAGGCTTCGTGCCCTTCCCCTGC
TACGGCAGCGGCGGCGGCGCGTCGCAGTCCGCCGGGTTCACGTTCGACTGGGACGCCGGCGGGCTGGGCT
TTAAGCGCTCCTGCTACGTGGTCGGCGGCGGCAAGCGCGAGCGCGGGCCGGACCAGGAGCGCAAGAAGGG
CGTCCCCTGGACGGAGGAAGAGCACAAGCAGTTCTTGATGGGCCTGAAGAAGTACGGGCGAGGGGACTGG
AGGAACATCTCGCGCAACTTCGTGACGAGCCGGACGCCGACGCAGGTGGCCAGCCACGCGCAGAAGTACT
TCATCCGCCTCAACTCCGGCGGCAAGGACAAGCGCCGCTCCAGCATCCACGACATCACCACCGTCAACCT
CCCCGA
